>Addgene plasmid #166728 | pCSN069 | depositor full sequence | sequence record 323655 | pCSN069 sequence 11049 bps
TTGGCTGATAATAGCGTATAAACAATGCATACTTTGTACGTTCAAAATACAATGCAGTAGATATATTTAT
GCATATTACATATAATACATATCACATAGGAAGCAACAGGCGCGTTGGACTTTTAATTTTCGAGGACCGC
GAATCCTTACATCACACCCAATCCCCCACAAGTGATCCCCCACACACCATAGCTTCAAAATGTTTCTACT
CCTTTTTTACTCTTCCAGATTTTCTCGGACTCCGCGCATCGCCGTACCACTTCAAAACACCCAAGCACAG
CATACTAAATTTCCCCTCTTTCTTCCTCTAGGGTGTCGTTAATTACCCGTACTAAAGGTTTGGAAAAGAA
AAAAGACACCGCCTCGTTTCTTTTTCTTCGTCGAAAAAGGCAATAAAAATTTTTATCACGTTTCTTTTTC
TTGAAAATTTTTTTTTTTGATTTTTTTCTCTTTCGATGACCTCCCATTGATATTTAAGTTAATAAACGGT
CTTCAATTTCTCAAGTTTCAGTTTCATTTTTCTTGTTCTATTACAACTTTTTTTACTTCTTGCTCATTAG
AAAGAAAGCATAGCAATCTAATCTAAGTTTTAATTACAAAATGTCTAAGTTGGAAAAATTCACCAACTGT
TACTCTTTGTCTAAGACTTTGAGATTCAAGGCCATCCCAGTTGGTAAGACCCAAGAAAACATCGACAACA
AGAGACTATTAGTTGAAGATGAAAAGAGAGCTGAAGACTACAAGGGTGTCAAGAAATTGTTGGACAGATA
CTACTTGTCTTTTATCAACGACGTTTTGCATTCCATCAAGCTAAAGAACTTGAATAACTACATCTCTTTG
TTCAGAAAGAAGACTAGAACTGAAAAGGAAAATAAGGAATTGGAAAACTTGGAAATCAACTTGAGAAAGG
AAATTGCTAAGGCTTTCAAGGGTAATGAAGGTTACAAGTCTTTATTCAAGAAAGACATCATTGAAACCAT
TTTGCCAGAATTTTTGGATGATAAGGATGAAATTGCTTTGGTTAACTCTTTCAACGGTTTCACCACTGCT
TTCACTGGTTTCTTCGACAACAGAGAAAACATGTTCTCCGAGGAAGCTAAATCCACTTCTATTGCTTTCA
GATGTATCAACGAAAACTTGACCCGTTACATCTCTAACATGGACATTTTTGAAAAGGTCGACGCCATCTT
TGACAAGCACGAAGTCCAAGAAATCAAGGAAAAGATCTTAAACTCCGACTACGATGTCGAAGATTTCTTC
GAAGGTGAATTCTTCAACTTTGTTTTAACCCAAGAAGGTATCGATGTCTACAACGCCATTATCGGTGGTT
TTGTCACTGAATCTGGTGAAAAGATCAAGGGTTTGAACGAATACATTAACTTGTACAACCAAAAGACCAA
ACAAAAATTGCCAAAGTTCAAGCCATTGTACAAGCAAGTTTTGTCTGACAGAGAATCTTTGTCTTTTTAC
GGTGAAGGGTACACCTCTGACGAAGAAGTCTTGGAAGTCTTCAGAAACACTTTGAACAAGAACTCTGAAA
TCTTCTCCTCCATCAAGAAGTTAGAAAAGTTGTTCAAGAACTTCGATGAATACTCTTCTGCTGGTATCTT
CGTTAAGAACGGTCCAGCCATCTCTACCATTTCTAAGGATATCTTTGGTGAATGGAACGTCATTAGAGAC
AAATGGAACGCTGAATACGATGACATCCATTTGAAGAAAAAGGCTGTTGTCACCGAAAAGTACGAAGACG
ACAGAAGAAAATCCTTCAAGAAGATCGGTTCCTTCTCCTTGGAACAATTACAAGAATACGCCGATGCCGA
TTTGTCCGTTGTCGAAAAATTGAAGGAAATTATTATTCAAAAGGTTGATGAAATTTACAAAGTTTACGGT
TCCTCTGAAAAGTTATTCGATGCTGATTTCGTCTTGGAAAAGTCTTTGAAGAAGAACGACGCTGTTGTCG
CTATCATGAAGGACTTGTTGGACTCTGTCAAATCTTTCGAAAACTATATCAAGGCCTTCTTCGGTGAAGG
TAAGGAAACTAACAGAGATGAATCCTTCTACGGTGACTTTGTCTTGGCTTACGATATTTTGTTGAAGGTT
GACCACATCTACGATGCCATCAGAAACTACGTTACTCAAAAGCCATACTCTAAGGACAAATTCAAGTTGT
ACTTCCAAAACCCACAATTCATGGGTGGTTGGGATAAGGACAAGGAAACTGACTACAGAGCTACCATTTT
GAGATACGGTTCCAAGTACTACTTGGCCATCATGGACAAGAAGTACGCCAAGTGTTTGCAAAAGATTGAC
AAGGACGATGTCAACGGTAACTACGAAAAGATTAACTACAAGTTGTTGCCAGGTCCAAACAAGATGTTGC
CAAAGGTTTTCTTCTCCAAAAAGTGGATGGCTTACTACAACCCATCTGAAGACATCCAAAAGATCTACAA
GAACGGTACTTTCAAAAAGGGTGACATGTTCAACTTAAACGACTGTCACAAGTTGATCGACTTCTTCAAG
GACTCCATCTCTAGATACCCAAAATGGTCCAACGCTTACGATTTCAACTTCTCTGAAACTGAAAAATACA
AGGATATTGCTGGTTTCTACCGTGAAGTCGAGGAACAAGGTTATAAGGTTTCTTTCGAATCCGCTTCTAA
GAAAGAAGTTGACAAATTAGTCGAAGAAGGTAAGTTGTACATGTTCCAAATCTACAACAAAGATTTCTCC
GACAAGTCTCACGGTACTCCAAACTTGCACACCATGTACTTCAAGTTGCTATTCGATGAAAACAACCACG
GTCAAATCAGATTGTCTGGTGGTGCTGAATTGTTCATGAGACGTGCTTCTCTAAAGAAGGAAGAATTAGT
CGTCCACCCAGCTAACTCTCCAATTGCCAACAAGAACCCAGACAACCCTAAGAAGACCACCACTTTGTCC
TACGACGTTTACAAGGACAAGAGATTCTCCGAAGACCAATACGAATTGCACATTCCAATTGCTATCAACA
AGTGTCCAAAGAACATCTTCAAGATCAACACTGAAGTCAGAGTTTTGTTAAAGCACGATGACAACCCTTA
CGTTATTGGTATCGACCGTGGTGAAAGAAATTTGTTGTACATTGTTGTTGTTGACGGTAAGGGTAACATC
GTTGAACAATACTCCTTGAACGAAATCATCAACAACTTCAACGGTATTAGAATCAAGACTGATTACCACT
CTTTGTTGGATAAGAAGGAAAAGGAACGTTTTGAAGCTCGTCAAAACTGGACCTCTATTGAAAACATCAA
AGAATTGAAGGCTGGTTACATCAGTCAAGTTGTCCACAAGATCTGTGAATTGGTCGAGAAGTACGATGCC
GTTATTGCCTTGGCAGATTTGAACTCTGGTTTTAAGAACTCTCGTGTCAAGGTTGAAAAGCAAGTCTACC
AAAAGTTCGAAAAGATGTTAATCGACAAATTGAACTACATGGTTGACAAGAAATCCAACCCATGTGCTAC
CGGTGGTGCTTTGAAAGGTTACCAAATCACCAACAAATTCGAATCTTTCAAATCTATGTCCACTCAAAAC
GGGTTCATCTTCTACATTCCAGCTTGGTTGACCTCCAAGATCGACCCATCTACCGGTTTCGTTAACTTGT
TGAAGACCAAGTACACTTCCATTGCTGATTCCAAGAAGTTCATCTCTTCTTTCGACAGAATCATGTACGT
TCCAGAAGAAGACTTGTTCGAATTCGCCTTGGACTATAAGAACTTCTCCAGAACCGATGCTGACTACATT
AAGAAATGGAAATTGTACTCCTACGGTAACAGAATCAGAATTTTCAGAAACCCAAAGAAAAACAACGTTT
TCGATTGGGAAGAAGTTTGTTTGACTTCTGCCTACAAGGAATTATTCAACAAATACGGTATCAACTACCA
ACAAGGTGATATCAGAGCTTTGTTGTGTGAACAATCTGACAAGGCTTTCTACTCTTCCTTCATGGCTTTG
ATGTCCTTGATGTTGCAAATGAGAAACTCCATCACTGGTAGAACTGATGTCGACTTCCTCATTTCTCCAG
TTAAGAATTCTGACGGTATTTTCTACGACTCTAGAAATTACGAAGCTCAAGAAAACGCTATTTTGCCAAA
GAACGCTGATGCTAACGGTGCTTACAATATTGCTAGAAAGGTTTTGTGGGCTATCGGTCAATTCAAGAAG
GCTGAAGACGAAAAGCTAGACAAGGTCAAGATTGCTATTTCTAACAAGGAATGGTTGGAATACGCTCAAA
CCTCCGTCAAGCACGGTAGTTCCAAGCTTGGCGGCAGCGGCGGCAGCATGGAACGTGTCAGAATGATCAA
CGTTCAAAGATTGTTGGAAGCTGCTGAATTCTTGGAAAGAAGAGAAAGAGAATGTGAACACGGTTACGCC
TCCTCTTTCCCATCCATGCCATCTCCAAGATAAAGGAGTTAAAGGCAAAGTTTTCTTTTCTAGAGCCGTT
CCCACAAATAATTATACGTATATGCTTCTTTTCGTTTACTATATATCTATATTTACAAGCCTTTATTCAC
TGATGCAATTTGTTTCCAAATACTTTTTTGGAGATCTCATAACTAGATATCATGATGGCGCAACTTGGCG
CTATCTTAATTACTCTGGCTGCCAGGCCCGTGTAGAGGGCCGCAAGACCTTCTGTACGCCATATAGTCTC
TAAGAACTTGAACAAGTTTCTAGACCTATTGCCGCCTTTCGGATCGCTATTGTTGCGGCCGCCAGCTGAA
GCTTCGTACGCTGCAGGTCGACGAATTCTACCGTTCGTATAATGTATGCTATACGAAGTTATAGATCTGT
TTAGCTTGCCTCGTCCCCGCCGGGTCACCCGGCCAGCGACATGGAGGCCCAGAATACCCTCCTTGACAGT
CTTGACGTGCGCAGCTCAGGGGCATGATGTGACTGTCGCCCGTACATTTAGCCCATACATCCCCATGTAT
AATCATTTGCATCCATACATTTTGATGGCCGCACGGCGCGAAGCAAAAATTACGGCTCCTCGCTGCAGAC
CTGCGAGCAGGGAAACGCTCCCCTCACAGACGCGTTGAATTGTCCCCACGCCGCGCCCCTGTAGAGAAAT
ATAAAAGGTTAGGATTTGCCACTGAGGTTCTTCTTTCATATACTTCCTTTTAAAATCTTGCTAGGATACA
GTTCTCACATCACATCCGAACATAAACAACCATGGGTAAGGAAAAGACTCACGTTTCGAGGCCGCGATTA
AATTCCAACATGGATGCTGATTTATATGGGTATAAATGGGCTCGCGATAATGTCGGGCAATCAGGTGCGA
CAATCTATCGATTGTATGGGAAGCCCGATGCGCCAGAGTTGTTTCTGAAACATGGCAAAGGTAGCGTTGC
CAATGATGTTACAGATGAGATGGTCAGACTAAACTGGCTGACGGAATTTATGCCTCTTCCGACCATCAAG
CATTTTATCCGTACTCCTGATGATGCATGGTTACTCACCACTGCGATCCCCGGCAAAACAGCATTCCAGG
TATTAGAAGAATATCCTGATTCAGGTGAAAATATTGTTGATGCGCTGGCAGTGTTCCTGCGCCGGTTGCA
TTCGATTCCTGTTTGTAATTGTCCTTTTAACAGCGATCGCGTATTTCGTCTCGCTCAGGCGCAATCACGA
ATGAATAACGGTTTGGTTGATGCGAGTGATTTTGATGACGAGCGTAATGGCTGGCCTGTTGAACAAGTCT
GGAAAGAAATGCATAAGCTTTTGCCATTCTCACCGGATTCAGTCGTCACTCATGGTGATTTCTCACTTGA
TAACCTTATTTTTGACGAGGGGAAATTAATAGGTTGTATTGATGTTGGACGAGTCGGAATCGCAGACCGA
TACCAGGATCTTGCCATCCTATGGAACTGCCTCGGTGAGTTTTCTCCTTCATTACAGAAACGGCTTTTTC
AAAAATATGGTATTGATAATCCTGATATGAATAAATTGCAGTTTCATTTGATGCTCGATGAGTTTTTCTA
ATCAGTACTGACAATAAAAAGATTCTTGTTTTCAAGAACTTGTCATTTGTATAGTTTTTTTATATTGTAG
TTGTTCTATTTTAATCAAATGTTAGCGTGATTTATATTTTTTTTCGCCTCGACATCATCTGCCCAGATGC
GAAGTTAAGTGCGCAGAAAGTAATATCATGCGTCAATCGTATGTGAATGCTGGTCGCTATACTGCTGTCG
ATTCGATACTAACGCCGCCATCCAGTGTCGAAAACGAGCTCATAACTTCGTATAATGTATGCTATACGAA
CGGTAGAATTCGATATCAGATCCACTAGTGGCCTATGCGGCCGCCACCGCGGTGGAGCTCCAGCTTTTGT
TCCCTTTAGTGAGGGTTAATTGCGCGCTTGGCGTAATCATGGTCATAGCTGTTTCCTGTGTGAAATTGTT
ATCCGCTCACAATTCCACACAACATACGAGCCGGAAGCATAAAGTGTAAAGCCTGGGGTGCCTAATGAGT
GAGCTAACTCACATTAATTGCGTTGCGCTCACTGCCCGCTTTCCAGTCGGGAAACCTGTCGTGCCAGCTG
CATTAATGAATCGGCCAACGCGCGGGGAGAGGCGGTTTGCGTATTGGGCGCTCTTCCGCTTCCTCGCTCA
CTGACTCGCTGCGCTCGGTCGTTCGGCTGCGGCGAGCGGTATCAGCTCACTCAAAGGCGGTAATACGGTT
ATCCACAGAATCAGGGGATAACGCAGGAAAGAACATGTGAGCAAAAGGCCAGCAAAAGGCCAGGAACCGT
AAAAAGGCCGCGTTGCTGGCGTTTTTCCATAGGCTCCGCCCCCCTGACGAGCATCACAAAAATCGACGCT
CAAGTCAGAGGTGGCGAAACCCGACAGGACTATAAAGATACCAGGCGTTTCCCCCTGGAAGCTCCCTCGT
GCGCTCTCCTGTTCCGACCCTGCCGCTTACCGGATACCTGTCCGCCTTTCTCCCTTCGGGAAGCGTGGCG
CTTTCTCATAGCTCACGCTGTAGGTATCTCAGTTCGGTGTAGGTCGTTCGCTCCAAGCTGGGCTGTGTGC
ACGAACCCCCCGTTCAGCCCGACCGCTGCGCCTTATCCGGTAACTATCGTCTTGAGTCCAACCCGGTAAG
ACACGACTTATCGCCACTGGCAGCAGCCACTGGTAACAGGATTAGCAGAGCGAGGTATGTAGGCGGTGCT
ACAGAGTTCTTGAAGTGGTGGCCTAACTACGGCTACACTAGAAGAACAGTATTTGGTATCTGCGCTCTGC
TGAAGCCAGTTACCTTCGGAAAAAGAGTTGGTAGCTCTTGATCCGGCAAACAAACCACCGCTGGTAGCGG
TGGTTTTTTTGTTTGCAAGCAGCAGATTACGCGCAGAAAAAAAGGATCTCAAGAAGATCCTTTGATCTTT
TCTACGGGGTCTGACGCTCAGTGGAACGAAAACTCACGTTAAGGGATTTTGGTCATGAGATTATCAAAAA
GGATCTTCACCTAGATCCTTTTAAATTAAAAATGAAGTTTTAAATCAATCTAAAGTATATATGAGTAAAC
TTGGTCTGACAGTTACCAATGCTTAATCAGTGAGGCACCTATCTCAGCGATCTGTCTATTTCGTTCATCC
ATAGTTGCCTGACTCCCCGTCGTGTAGATAACTACGATACGGGAGGGCTTACCATCTGGCCCCAGTGCTG
CAATGATACCGCGAGACCCACGCTCACCGGCTCCAGATTTATCAGCAATAAACCAGCCAGCCGGAAGGGC
CGAGCGCAGAAGTGGTCCTGCAACTTTATCCGCCTCCATCCAGTCTATTAATTGTTGCCGGGAAGCTAGA
GTAAGTAGTTCGCCAGTTAATAGTTTGCGCAACGTTGTTGCCATTGCTACAGGCATCGTGGTGTCACGCT
CGTCGTTTGGTATGGCTTCATTCAGCTCCGGTTCCCAACGATCAAGGCGAGTTACATGATCCCCCATGTT
GTGCAAAAAAGCGGTTAGCTCCTTCGGTCCTCCGATCGTTGTCAGAAGTAAGTTGGCCGCAGTGTTATCA
CTCATGGTTATGGCAGCACTGCATAATTCTCTTACTGTCATGCCATCCGTAAGATGCTTTTCTGTGACTG
GTGAGTACTCAACCAAGTCATTCTGAGAATAGTGTATGCGGCGACCGAGTTGCTCTTGCCCGGCGTCAAT
ACGGGATAATACCGCGCCACATAGCAGAACTTTAAAAGTGCTCATCATTGGAAAACGTTCTTCGGGGCGA
AAACTCTCAAGGATCTTACCGCTGTTGAGATCCAGTTCGATGTAACCCACTCGTGCACCCAACTGATCTT
CAGCATCTTTTACTTTCACCAGCGTTTCTGGGTGAGCAAAAACAGGAAGGCAAAATGCCGCAAAAAAGGG
AATAAGGGCGACACGGAAATGTTGAATACTCATACTCTTCCTTTTTCAATATTATTGAAGCATTTATCAG
GGTTATTGTCTCATGAGCGGATACATATTTGAATGTATTTAGAAAAATAAACAAATAGGGGTTCCGCGCA
CATTTCCCCGAAAAGTGCCACCTGGGTCCTTTTCATCACGTGCTATAAAAATAATTATAATTTAAATTTT
TTAATATAAATATATAAATTAAAAATAGAAAGTAAAAAAAGAAATTAAAGAAAAAATAGTTTTTGTTTTC
CGAAGATGTAAAAGACTCTAGGGGGATCGCCAACAAATACTACCTTTTATCTTGCTCTTCCTGCTCTCAG
GTATTAATGCCGAATTGTTTCATCTTGTCTGTGTAGAAGACCACACACGAAAATCCTGTGATTTTACATT
TTACTTATCGTTAATCGAATGTATATCTATTTAATCTGCTTTTCTTGTCTAATAAATATATATGTAAAGT
ACGCTTTTTGTTGAAATTTTTTAAACCTTTGTTTATTTTTTTTTCTTCATTCCGTAACTCTTCTACCTTC
TTTATTTACTTTCTAAAATCCAAATACAAAACATAAAAATAAATAAACACAGAGTAAATTCCCAAATTAT
TCCATCATTAAAAGATACGAGGCGCGTGTAAGTTACAGGCAAGCGATCCGTCTAAGAAACCATTATTATC
ATGACATTAACCTATAAAAATAGGCGTATCACGAGGCCCTTTCGTCTCGCGCGTTTCGGTGATGACGGTG
AAAACCTCTGACACATGCAGCTCCCGGAGACGGTCACAGCTTGTCTGTAAGCGGATGCCGGGAGCAGACA
AGCCCGTCAGGGCGCGTCAGCGGGTGTTGGCGGGTGTCGGGGCTGGCTTAACTATGCGGCATCAGAGCAG
ATTGTACTGAGAGTGCACCATAGATCACGACATTACTATATATATAATATAGGAAGCATTTAATAGAACA
GCATCGTAATATATGTGTACTTTGCAGTTATGACGCCAGATGGCAGTAGTGGAAGATATTCTTTATTGAA
AAATAGCTTGTCACCTTACGTACAATCTTGATCCGGAGCTTTTCTTTTTTTGCCGATTAAGAATTAATTC
GGTCGAAAAAAGAAAAGGAGAGGGCCAAGAGGGAGGGCATTGGTGACTATTGAGCACGTGAGTATACGTG
ATTAAGCACACAAAGGCAGCTTGGAGTATGTCTGTTATTAATTTCACAGGTAGTTCTGGTCCATTGGTGA
AAGTTTGCGGCTTGCAGAGCACAGAGGCCGCAGAATGTGCTCTAGATTCCGATGCTGACTTGCTGGGTAT
TATATGTGTGCCCAATAGAAAGAGAACAATTGACCCGGTTATTGCAAGGAAAATTTCAAGTCTTGTAAAA
GCATATAAAAATAGTTCAGGCACTCCGAAATACTTGGTTGGCGTGTTTCGTAATCAACCTAAGGAGGATG
TTTTGGCTCTGGTCAATGATTACGGCATTGATATCGTCCAACTGCATGGAGATGAGTCGTGGCAAGAATA
CCAAGAGTTCCTCGGTTTGCCAGTTATTAAAAGACTCGTATTTCCAAAAGACTGCAACATACTACTCAGT
GCAGCTTCACAGAAACCTCATTCGTTTATTCCCTTGTTTGATTCAGAAGCAGGTGGGACAGGTGAACTTT
TGGATTGGAACTCGATTTCTGACTGGGTTGGAAGGCAAGAGAGCCCCGAAAGCTTACATTTTATGTTAGC
TGGTGGACTGACGCCAGAAAATGTTGGTGATGCGCTTAGATTAAATGGCGTTATTGGTGTTGATGTAAGC
GGAGGTGTGGAGACAAATGGTGTAAAAGACTCTAACAAAATAGCAAATTTCGTCAAAAATGCTAAGAAAT
AGGTTATTACTGAGTAGTATTTATTTAAGTATTGTTTGTGCACTTGCCGATCTATGCGGTGTGAAATACC
GCACAGATGCGTAAGGAGAAAATACCGCATCAGGAAATTGTAAGCGTTAATATTTTGTTAAAATTCGCGT
TAAATTTTTGTTAAATCAGCTCATTTTTTAACCAATAGGCCGAAATCGGCAAAATCCCTTATAAATCAAA
AGAATAGACCGAGATAGGGT
[37 nt withheld, positions 10521-10557]
AAAGAACGTGGACTCCAACGTCAAAGG
[49 nt withheld, positions 10585-10633]
T
[91 nt withheld, positions 10635-10725]
G
[124 nt withheld, positions 10727-10850]
CCATTCGCCATTCAGGCTGCGCAACTGTTGGGAAGGGCGATCGGTGCGGGCCTCTTCGCTATTACGCCAG
CTGGCGAAAGGGGGATGTGCTGCAAGGCGATTAAGTTGGGTAACGCCAGGGTTTTCCCAGTCACGACGTT
GTAAAACGACGGCCAGTGAGCGCGCGTAATACGACTCACTATAGGGCGAATTGGGTACC
Features (pLannotate 1.2.2; 24 found; start..end, strand, type, name):
    180..587     +  promoter       TEF1 promoter: S. cerevisiae TEF1; promoter for EF-1α
   4318..4440    +  CDS            Mxi1 (fragment): MXI1_MOUSE - Experimental evidence at protein level: Swiss-Prot protein existence level 1. Transcriptional repressor. MXI1 binds with MAX to form a sequence-specific DNA-binding protein complex which recognizes the core sequence 5'-CAC[GA]TG-3'. MXI1 thus antagonizes MYC transcriptional activity by competing for MAX. Isoform Short, which lacks a segment, has a much stronger suppressive potential and associates with a SIN3 homologous protein. From Mus musculus (Mouse).
   4550..4744    -  CDS            MTM1 (fragment): MTM1_YEAST - Experimental evidence at protein level: Swiss-Prot protein existence level 1. Involved in the mitochondrial activation of SOD2 by specifically facilitating insertion of the essential manganese cofactor. Has the ability to activate iron regulon in an iron-dependent manner. Responds to calorie restriction (CR) strength. From Saccharomyces cerevisiae (strain ATCC 204508 / S288c) (Baker's yeast).
   4789..4822    -  protein_bind   lox66: Right element (RE) mutant of loxP (Araki et al., 2010). Cre-mediated recombination occurs in the 8-bp core sequence (GCATACAT). Cre recombinase
   4868..6224    +  gene           kanMX: yeast selectable marker conferring kanamycin resistance (Wach et al., 1994)
   6272..6305    -  protein_bind   lox71: Left element (LE) mutant of loxP (Araki et al., 2010). Cre-mediated recombination occurs in the 8-bp core sequence (GCATACAT). Cre recombinase
   6337..6360    -  misc_feature   MCS (fragment): pBluescript multiple cloning site
   6373..6391    -  promoter       T3 promoter: promoter for bacteriophage T3 RNA polymerase
   6434..6456    -  protein_bind   lac operator (fragment): The lac repressor binds to the lac operator to inhibit transcription in E. coli. This inhibition can be relieved by adding lactose or isopropyl-β-D-thiogalactopyranoside (IPTG). lac repressor encoded by lacI
   6460..6490    -  promoter       lac promoter: promoter for the E. coli lac operon
   6505..6526    -  protein_bind   CAP binding site: CAP binding activates transcription in the presence of cAMP. E. coli catabolite activator protein
   6539..6631    -  CDS            lacI (fragment): lac repressor; lacI; The lac repressor binds to the lac operator to inhibit transcription in E. coli. This inhibition can be relieved by adding lactose or isopropyl-β-D-thiogalactopyranoside (IPTG).
   6814..7402    -  rep_origin     ori: high-copy-number ColE1/pMB1/pBR322/pUC origin of replication
   7573..8433    -  CDS            AmpR: β-lactamase; bla; confers resistance to ampicillin, carbenicillin, and related antibiotics
   8434..8538    -  promoter       AmpR promoter: bla
   8575..9078    +  misc_feature   CEN/ARS: S. cerevisiae CEN6 centromere fused to an autonomously replicating sequence
   9146..9181    +  CDS            rop (fragment): Rop protein, which maintains plasmids at low copy number; rop
   9283..9332    +  misc_feature   bom (fragment): basis of mobility region from pBR322
   9470..9617    +  promoter       TRP1 promoter: S. cerevisiae TRP1
   9618..10292   +  CDS            TRP1: phosphoribosylanthranilate isomerase, required for tryptophan biosynthesis; S. cerevisiae TRP1; yeast auxotrophic marker
  10343..10394   +  misc_feature   bom (fragment): basis of mobility region from pBR322
  10422..10850   -  rep_origin     f1 ori (sequence partly withheld): f1 bacteriophage origin of replication; arrow indicates direction of (+) strand synthesis
  10854..11009   -  CDS            lacZα (fragment): LacZα fragment of β-galactosidase; lacZ fragment
  11017..11035   +  promoter       T7 promoter: promoter for bacteriophage T7 RNA polymerase
