>Addgene plasmid #166728 | pCSN069 | addgene full sequence | sequence record 332209 | Addgene NGS Result
TAATACGACTCACTATAGGGCGAATTGGGTACCTTGGCTGATAATAGCGTATAAACAATGCATACTTTGT
ACGTTCAAAATACAATGCAGTAGATATATTTATGCATATTACATATAATACATATCACATAGGAAGCAAC
AGGCGCGTTGGACTTTTAATTTTCGAGGACCGCGAATCCTTACATCACACCCAATCCCCCACAAGTGATC
CCCCACACACCATAGCTTCAAAATGTTTCTACTCCTTTTTTACTCTTCCAGATTTTCTCGGACTCCGCGC
ATCGCCGTACCACTTCAAAACACCCAAGCACAGCATACTAAATTTCCCCTCTTTCTTCCTCTAGGGTGTC
GTTAATTACCCGTACTAAAGGTTTGGAAAAGAAAAAAGACACCGCCTCGTTTCTTTTTCTTCGTCGAAAA
AGGCAATAAAAATTTTTATCACGTTTCTTTTTCTTGAAAATTTTTTTTTTTTGATTTTTTTCTCTTTCGA
TGACCTCCCATTGATATTTAAGTTAATAAACGGTCTTCAATTTCTCAAGTTTCAGTTTCATTTTTCTTGT
TCTATTACAACTTTTTTTACTTCTTGCTCATTAGAAAGAAAGCATAGCAATCTAATCTAAGTTTTAATTA
CAAAATGTCTAAGTTGGAAAAATTCACCAACTGTTACTCTTTGTCTAAGACTTTGAGATTCAAGGCCATC
CCAGTTGGTAAGACCCAAGAAAACATCGACAACAAGAGACTATTAGTTGAAGATGAAAAGAGAGCTGAAG
ACTACAAGGGTGTCAAGAAATTGTTGGACAGATACTACTTGTCTTTTATCAACGACGTTTTGCATTCCAT
CAAGCTAAAGAACTTGAATAACTACATCTCTTTGTTCAGAAAGAAGACTAGAACTGAAAAGGAAAATAAG
GAATTGGAAAACTTGGAAATCAACTTGAGAAAGGAAATTGCTAAGGCTTTCAAGGGTAATGAAGGTTACA
AGTCTTTATTCAAGAAAGACATCATTGAAACCATTTTGCCAGAATTTTTGGATGATAAGGATGAAATTGC
TTTGGTTAACTCTTTCAACGGTTTCACCACTGCTTTCACTGGTTTCTTCGACAACAGAGAAAACATGTTC
TCCGAGGAAGCTAAATCCACTTCTATTGCTTTCAGATGTATCAACGAAAACTTGACCCGTTACATCTCTA
ACATGGACATTTTTGAAAAGGTCGACGCCATCTTTGACAAGCACGAAGTCCAAGAAATCAAGGAAAAGAT
CTTAAACTCCGACTACGATGTCGAAGATTTCTTCGAAGGTGAATTCTTCAACTTTGTTTTAACCCAAGAA
GGTATCGATGTCTACAACGCCATTATCGGTGGTTTTGTCACTGAATCTGGTGAAAAGATCAAGGGTTTGA
ACGAATACATTAACTTGTACAACCAAAAGACCAAACAAAAATTGCCAAAGTTCAAGCCATTGTACAAGCA
AGTTTTGTCTGACAGAGAATCTTTGTCTTTTTACGGTGAAGGGTACACCTCTGACGAAGAAGTCTTGGAA
GTCTTCAGAAACACTTTGAACAAGAACTCTGAAATCTTCTCCTCCATCAAGAAGTTAGAAAAGTTGTTCA
AGAACTTCGATGAATACTCTTCTGCTGGTATCTTCGTTAAGAACGGTCCAGCCATCTCTACCATTTCTAA
GGATATCTTTGGTGAATGGAACGTCATTAGAGACAAATGGAACGCTGAATACGATGACATCCATTTGAAG
AAAAAGGCTGTTGTCACCGAAAAGTACGAAGACGACAGAAGAAAATCCTTCAAGAAGATCGGTTCCTTCT
CCTTGGAACAATTACAAGAATACGCCGATGCCGATTTGTCCGTTGTCGAAAAATTGAAGGAAATTATTAT
TCAAAAGGTTGATGAAATTTACAAAGTTTACGGTTCCTCTGAAAAGTTATTCGATGCTGATTTCGTCTTG
GAAAAGTCTTTGAAGAAGAACGACGCTGTTGTCGCTATCATGAAGGACTTGTTGGACTCTGTCAAATCTT
TCGAAAACTATATCAAGGCCTTCTTCGGTGAAGGTAAGGAAACTAACAGAGATGAATCCTTCTACGGTGA
CTTTGTCTTGGCTTACGATATTTTGTTGAAGGTTGACCACATCTACGATGCCATCAGAAACTACGTTACT
CAAAAGCCATACTCTAAGGACAAATTCAAGTTGTACTTCCAAAACCCACAATTCATGGGTGGTTGGGATA
AGGACAAGGAAACTGACTACAGAGCTACCATTTTGAGATACGGTTCCAAGTACTACTTGGCCATCATGGA
CAAGAAGTACGCCAAGTGTTTGCAAAAGATTGACAAGGACGATGTCAACGGTAACTACGAAAAGATTAAC
TACAAGTTGTTGCCAGGTCCAAACAAGATGTTGCCAAAGGTTTTCTTCTCCAAAAAGTGGATGGCTTACT
ACAACCCATCTGAAGACATCCAAAAGATCTACAAGAACGGTACTTTCAAAAAGGGTGACATGTTCAACTT
AAACGACTGTCACAAGTTGATCGACTTCTTCAAGGACTCCATCTCTAGATACCCAAAATGGTCCAACGCT
TACGATTTCAACTTCTCTGAAACTGAAAAATACAAGGATATTGCTGGTTTCTACCGTGAAGTCGAGGAAC
AAGGTTATAAGGTTTCTTTCGAATCCGCTTCTAAGAAAGAAGTTGACAAATTAGTCGAAGAAGGTAAGTT
GTACATGTTCCAAATCTACAACAAAGATTTCTCCGACAAGTCTCACGGTACTCCAAACTTGCACACCATG
TACTTCAAGTTGCTATTCGATGAAAACAACCACGGTCAAATCAGATTGTCTGGTGGTGCTGAATTGTTCA
TGAGACGTGCTTCTCTAAAGAAGGAAGAATTAGTCGTCCACCCAGCTAACTCTCCAATTGCCAACAAGAA
CCCAGACAACCCTAAGAAGACCACCACTTTGTCCTACGACGTTTACAAGGACAAGAGATTCTCCGAAGAC
CAATACGAATTGCACATTCCAATTGCTATCAACAAGTGTCCAAAGAACATCTTCAAGATCAACACTGAAG
TCAGAGTTTTGTTAAAGCACGATGACAACCCTTACGTTATTGGTATCGACCGTGGTGAAAGAAATTTGTT
GTACATTGTTGTTGTTGACGGTAAGGGTAACATCGTTGAACAATACTCCTTGAACGAAATCATCAACAAC
TTCAACGGTATTAGAATCAAGACTGATTACCACTCTTTGTTGGATAAGAAGGAAAAGGAACGTTTTGAAG
CTCGTCAAAACTGGACCTCTATTGAAAACATCAAAGAATTGAAGGCTGGTTACATCAGTCAAGTTGTCCA
CAAGATCTGTGAATTGGTCGAGAAGTACGATGCCGTTATTGCCTTGGCAGATTTGAACTCTGGTTTTAAG
AACTCTCGTGTCAAGGTTGAAAAGCAAGTCTACCAAAAGTTCGAAAAGATGTTAATCGACAAATTGAACT
ACATGGTTGACAAGAAATCCAACCCATGTGCTACCGGTGGTGCTTTGAAAGGTTACCAAATCACCAACAA
ATTCGAATCTTTCAAATCTATGTCCACTCAAAACGGGTTCATCTTCTACATTCCAGCTTGGTTGACCTCC
AAGATCGACCCATCTACCGGTTTCGTTAACTTGTTGAAGACCAAGTACACTTCCATTGCTGATTCCAAGA
AGTTCATCTCTTCTTTCGACAGAATCATGTACGTTCCAGAAGAAGACTTGTTCGAATTCGCCTTGGACTA
TAAGAACTTCTCCAGAACCGATGCTGACTACATTAAGAAATGGAAATTGTACTCCTACGGTAACAGAATC
AGAATTTTCAGAAACCCAAAGAAAAACAACGTTTTCGATTGGGAAGAAGTTTGTTTGACTTCTGCCTACA
AGGAATTATTCAACAAATACGGTATCAACTACCAACAAGGTGATATCAGAGCTTTGTTGTGTGAACAATC
TGACAAGGCTTTCTACTCTTCCTTCATGGCTTTGATGTCCTTGATGTTGCAAATGAGAAACTCCATCACT
GGTAGAACTGATGTCGACTTCCTCATTTCTCCAGTTAAGAATTCTGACGGTATTTTCTACGACTCTAGAA
ATTACGAAGCTCAAGAAAACGCTATTTTGCCAAAGAACGCTGATGCTAACGGTGCTTACAATATTGCTAG
AAAGGTTTTGTGGGCTATCGGTCAATTCAAGAAGGCTGAAGACGAAAAGCTAGACAAGGTCAAGATTGCT
ATTTCTAACAAGGAATGGTTGGAATACGCTCAAACCTCCGTCAAGCACGGTTCTTCCAAGTTGGGTGGTT
CTGGTGGTTCCATGGAACGTGTCAGAATGATCAACGTTCAAAGATTGTTGGAAGCTGCTGAATTCTTGGA
AAGAAGAGAAAGAGAATGTGAACACGGTTACGCCTCCTCTTTCCCATCCATGCCATCTCCAAGATAAAGG
AGTTAAAGGCAAAGTTTTCTTTTCTAGAGCCGTTCCCACAAATAATTATACGTATATGCTTCTTTTCGTT
TACTATATATCTATATTTACAAGCCTTTATTCACTGATGCAATTTGTTTCCAAATACTTTTTTGGAGATC
TCATAACTAGATATCATGATGGCGCAACTTGGCGCTATCTTAATTACTCTGGCTGCCAGGCCCGTGTAGA
GGGCCGCAAGACCTTCTGTACGCCATATAGTCTCTAAGAACTTGAACAAGTTTCTAGACCTATTGCCGCC
TTTCGGATCGCTATTGTTGCGGCCGCCAGCTGAAGCTTCGTACGCTGCAGGTCGACGAATTCTACCGTTC
GTATAATGTATGCTATACGAAGTTATAGATCTGTTTAGCTTGCCTCGTCCCCGCCGGGTCACCCGGCCAG
CGACATGGAGGCCCAGAATACCCTCCTTGACAGTCTTGACGTGCGCAGCTCAGGGGCATGATGTGACTGT
CGCCCGTACATTTAGCCCATACATCCCCATGTATAATCATTTGCATCCATACATTTTGATGGCCGCACGG
CGCGAAGCAAAAATTACGGCTCCTCGCTGCAGACCTGCGAGCAGGGAAACGCTCCCCTCACAGACGCGTT
GAATTGTCCCCACGCCGCGCCCCTGTAGAGAAATATAAAAGGTTAGGATTTGCCACTGAGGTTCTTCTTT
CATATACTTCCTTTTAAAATCTTGCTAGGATACAGTTCTCACATCACATCCGAACATAAACAACCATGGG
TAAGGAAAAGACTCACGTTTCGAGGCCGCGATTAAATTCCAACATGGATGCTGATTTATATGGGTATAAA
TGGGCTCGCGATAATGTCGGGCAATCAGGTGCGACAATCTATCGATTGTATGGGAAGCCCGATGCGCCAG
AGTTGTTTCTGAAACATGGCAAAGGTAGCGTTGCCAATGATGTTACAGATGAGATGGTCAGACTAAACTG
GCTGACGGAATTTATGCCTCTTCCGACCATCAAGCATTTTATCCGTACTCCTGATGATGCATGGTTACTC
ACCACTGCGATCCCCGGCAAAACAGCATTCCAGGTATTAGAAGAATATCCTGATTCAGGTGAAAATATTG
TTGATGCGCTGGCAGTGTTCCTGCGCCGGTTGCATTCGATTCCTGTTTGTAATTGTCCTTTTAACAGCGA
TCGCGTATTTCGTCTCGCTCAGGCGCAATCACGAATGAATAACGGTTTGGTTGATGCGAGTGATTTTGAT
GACGAGCGTAATGGCTGGCCTGTTGAACAAGTCTGGAAAGAAATGCATAAGCTTTTGCCATTCTCACCGG
ATTCAGTCGTCACTCATGGTGATTTCTCACTTGATAACCTTATTTTTGACGAGGGGAAATTAATAGGTTG
TATTGATGTTGGACGAGTCGGAATCGCAGACCGATACCAGGATCTTGCCATCCTATGGAACTGCCTCGGT
GAGTTTTCTCCTTCATTACAGAAACGGCTTTTTCAAAAATATGGTATTGATAATCCTGATATGAATAAAT
TGCAGTTTCATTTGATGCTCGATGAGTTTTTCTAATCAGTACTGACAATAAAAAGATTCTTGTTTTCAAG
AACTTGTCATTTGTATAGTTTTTTTATATTGTAGTTGTTCTATTTTAATCAAATGTTAGCGTGATTTATA
TTTTTTTTCGCCTCGACATCATCTGCCCAGATGCGAAGTTAAGTGCGCAGAAAGTAATATCATGCGTCAA
TCGTATGTGAATGCTGGTCGCTATACTGCTGTCGATTCGATACTAACGCCGCCATCCAGTGTCGAAAACG
AGCTCATAACTTCGTATAATGTATGCTATACGAACGGTAGAATTCGATATCAGATCCACTAGTGGCCTAT
GCGGCCGCCACCGCGGTGGAGCTCCAGCTTTTGTTCCCTTTAGTGAGGGTTAATTGCGCGCTTGGCGTAA
TCATGGTCATAGCTGTTTCCTGTGTGAAATTGTTATCCGCTCACAATTCCACACAACATACGAGCCGGAA
GCATAAAGTGTAAAGCCTGGGGTGCCTAATGAGTGAGCTAACTCACATTAATTGCGTTGCGCTCACTGCC
CGCTTTCCAGTCGGGAAACCTGTCGTGCCAGCTGCATTAATGAATCGGCCAACGCGCGGGGAGAGGCGGT
TTGCGTATTGGGCGCTCTTCCGCTTCCTCGCTCACTGACTCGCTGCGCTCGGTCGTTCGGCTGCGGCGAG
CGGTATCAGCTCACTCAAAGGCGGTAATACGGTTATCCACAGAATCAGGGGATAACGCAGGAAAGAACAT
GTGAGCAAAAGGCCAGCAAAAGGCCAGGAACCGTAAAAAGGCCGCGTTGCTGGCGTTTTTCCATAGGCTC
CGCCCCCCTGACGAGCATCACAAAAATCGACGCTCAAGTCAGAGGTGGCGAAACCCGACAGGACTATAAA
GATACCAGGCGTTTCCCCCTGGAAGCTCCCTCGTGCGCTCTCCTGTTCCGACCCTGCCGCTTACCGGATA
CCTGTCCGCCTTTCTCCCTTCGGGAAGCGTGGCGCTTTCTCATAGCTCACGCTGTAGGTATCTCAGTTCG
GTGTAGGTCGTTCGCTCCAAGCTGGGCTGTGTGCACGAACCCCCCGTTCAGCCCGACCGCTGCGCCTTAT
CCGGTAACTATCGTCTTGAGTCCAACCCGGTAAGACACGACTTATCGCCACTGGCAGCAGCCACTGGTAA
CAGGATTAGCAGAGCGAGGTATGTAGGCGGTGCTACAGAGTTCTTGAAGTGGTGGCCTAACTACGGCTAC
ACTAGAAGAACAGTATTTGGTATCTGCGCTCTGCTGAAGCCAGTTACCTTCGGAAAAAGAGTTGGTAGCT
CTTGATCCGGCAAACAAACCACCGCTGGTAGCGGTGGTTTTTTTGTTTGCAAGCAGCAGATTACGCGCAG
AAAAAAAGGATCTCAAGAAGATCCTTTGATCTTTTCTACGGGGTCTGACGCTCAGTGGAACGAAAACTCA
CGTTAAGGGATTTTGGTCATGAGATTATCAAAAAGGATCTTCACCTAGATCCTTTTAAATTAAAAATGAA
GTTTTAAATCAATCTAAAGTATATATGAGTAAACTTGGTCTGACAGTTACCAATGCTTAATCAGTGAGGC
ACCTATCTCAGCGATCTGTCTATTTCGTTCATCCATAGTTGCCTGACTCCCCGTCGTGTAGATAACTACG
ATACGGGAGGGCTTACCATCTGGCCCCAGTGCTGCAATGATACCGCGAGACCCACGCTCACCGGCTCCAG
ATTTATCAGCAATAAACCAGCCAGCCGGAAGGGCCGAGCGCAGAAGTGGTCCTGCAACTTTATCCGCCTC
CATCCAGTCTATTAATTGTTGCCGGGAAGCTAGAGTAAGTAGTTCGCCAGTTAATAGTTTGCGCAACGTT
GTTGCCATTGCTACAGGCATCGTGGTGTCACGCTCGTCGTTTGGTATGGCTTCATTCAGCTCCGGTTCCC
AACGATCAAGGCGAGTTACATGATCCCCCATGTTGTGCAAAAAAGCGGTTAGCTCCTTCGGTCCTCCGAT
CGTTGTCAGAAGTAAGTTGGCCGCAGTGTTATCACTCATGGTTATGGCAGCACTGCATAATTCTCTTACT
GTCATGCCATCCGTAAGATGCTTTTCTGTGACTGGTGAGTACTCAACCAAGTCATTCTGAGAATAGTGTA
TGCGGCGACCGAGTTGCTCTTGCCCGGCGTCAATACGGGATAATACCGCGCCACATAGCAGAACTTTAAA
AGTGCTCATCATTGGAAAACGTTCTTCGGGGCGAAAACTCTCAAGGATCTTACCGCTGTTGAGATCCAGT
TCGATGTAACCCACTCGTGCACCCAACTGATCTTCAGCATCTTTTACTTTCACCAGCGTTTCTGGGTGAG
CAAAAACAGGAAGGCAAAATGCCGCAAAAAAGGGAATAAGGGCGACACGGAAATGTTGAATACTCATACT
CTTCCTTTTTCAATATTATTGAAGCATTTATCAGGGTTATTGTCTCATGAGCGGATACATATTTGAATGT
ATTTAGAAAAATAAACAAATAGGGGTTCCGCGCACATTTCCCCGAAAAGTGCCACCTGGGTCCTTTTCAT
CACGTGCTATAAAAATAATTATAATTTAAATTTTTTAATATAAATATATAAATTAAAAATAGAAAGTAAA
AAAAGAAATTAAAGAAAAAATAGTTTTTGTTTTCCGAAGATGTAAAAGACTCTAGGGGGATCGCCAACAA
ATACTACCTTTTATCTTGCTCTTCCTGCTCTCAGGTATTAATGCCGAATTGTTTCATCTTGTCTGTGTAG
AAGACCACACACGAAAATCCTGTGATTTTACATTTTACTTATCGTTAATCGAATGTATATCTATTTAATC
TGCTTTTCTTGTCTAATAAATATATATGTAAAGTACGCTTTTTGTTGAAATTTTTTAAACCTTTGTTTAT
TTTTTTTTCTTCATTCCGTAACTCTTCTACCTTCTTTATTTACTTTCTAAAATCCAAATACAAAACATAA
AAATAAATAAACACAGAGTAAATTCCCAAATTATTCCATCATTAAAAGATACGAGGCGCGTGTAAGTTAC
AGGCAAGCGATCCGTCTAAGAAACCATTATTATCATGACATTAACCTATAAAAATAGGCGTATCACGAGG
CCCTTTCGTCTCGCGCGTTTCGGTGATGACGGTGAAAACCTCTGACACATGCAGCTCCCGGAGACGGTCA
CAGCTTGTCTGTAAGCGGATGCCGGGAGCAGACAAGCCCGTCAGGGCGCGTCAGCGGGTGTTGGCGGGTG
TCGGGGCTGGCTTAACTATGCGGCATCAGAGCAGATTGTACTGAGAGTGCACCATAGATCACGACATTAC
TATATATATAATATAGGAAGCATTTAATAGAACAGCATCGTAATATATGTGTACTTTGCAGTTATGACGC
CAGATGGCAGTAGTGGAAGATATTCTTTATTGAAAAATAGCTTGTCACCTTACGTACAATCTTGATCCGG
AGCTTTTCTTTTTTTGCCGATTAAGAATTAATTCGGTCGAAAAAAGAAAAGGAGAGGGCCAAGAGGGAGG
GCATTGGTGACTATTGAGCACGTGAGTATACGTGATTAAGCACACAAAGGCAGCTTGGAGTATGTCTGTT
ATTAATTTCACAGGTAGTTCTGGTCCATTGGTGAAAGTTTGCGGCTTGCAGAGCACAGAGGCCGCAGAAT
GTGCTCTAGATTCCGATGCTGACTTGCTGGGTATTATATGTGTGCCCAATAGAAAGAGAACAATTGACCC
GGTTATTGCAAGGAAAATTTCAAGTCTTGTAAAAGCATATAAAAATAGTTCAGGCACTCCGAAATACTTG
GTTGGCGTGTTTCGTAATCAACCTAAGGAGGATGTTTTGGCTCTGGTCAATGATTACGGCATTGATATCG
TCCAACTGCATGGAGATGAGTCGTGGCAAGAATACCAAGAGTTCCTCGGTTTGCCAGTTATTAAAAGACT
CGTATTTCCAAAAGACTGCAACATACTACTCAGTGCAGCTTCACAGAAACCTCATTCGTTTATTCCCTTG
TTTGATTCAGAAGCAGGTGGGACAGGTGAACTTTTGGATTGGAACTCGATTTCTGACTGGGTTGGAAGGC
AAGAGAGCCCCGAAAGCTTACATTTTATGTTAGCTGGTGGACTGACGCCAGAAAATGTTGGTGATGCGCT
TAGATTAAATGGCGTTATTGGTGTTGATGTAAGCGGAGGTGTGGAGACAAATGGTGTAAAAGACTCTAAC
AAAATAGCAAATTTCGTCAAAAATGCTAAGAAATAGGTTATTACTGAGTAGTATTTATTTAAGTATTGTT
TGTGCACTTGCCGATCTATGCGGTGTGAAATACCGCACAGATGCGTAAGGAGAAAATACCGCATCAGGAA
ATTGTAAGCGTTAATATTTTGTTAAAATTCGCGTTAAATTTTTGTTAAATCAGCTCATTTTTTAACCAAT
AGGCCGAAATCGGCAAAATCCCTTATAAATCAAAAGAATAGACCGAGATAGGGT
[37 nt withheld, positions 10555-10591]
AAAGAACGTGGACTCCAACGTCAAAGG
[49 nt withheld, positions 10619-10667]
T
[91 nt withheld, positions 10669-10759]
G
[124 nt withheld, positions 10761-10884]
CCATTCGCCATTCAGGCTGCGCAACTGTTGGGAAGGGCGATCGGTGCGGGCCTCTTCGCTATTACGCCAG
CTGGCGAAAGGGGGATGTGCTGCAAGGCGATTAAGTTGGGTAACGCCAGGGTTTTCCCAGTCACGACGTT
GTAAAACGACGGCCAGTGAGCGCGCG
Features (pLannotate 1.2.2; 24 found; start..end, strand, type, name):
      1..19      +  promoter       T7 promoter: promoter for bacteriophage T7 RNA polymerase
    213..621     +  promoter       TEF1 promoter: S. cerevisiae TEF1; promoter for EF-1α
   4352..4474    +  CDS            Mxi1 (fragment): MXI1_MOUSE - Experimental evidence at protein level: Swiss-Prot protein existence level 1. Transcriptional repressor. MXI1 binds with MAX to form a sequence-specific DNA-binding protein complex which recognizes the core sequence 5'-CAC[GA]TG-3'. MXI1 thus antagonizes MYC transcriptional activity by competing for MAX. Isoform Short, which lacks a segment, has a much stronger suppressive potential and associates with a SIN3 homologous protein. From Mus musculus (Mouse).
   4584..4778    -  CDS            MTM1 (fragment): MTM1_YEAST - Experimental evidence at protein level: Swiss-Prot protein existence level 1. Involved in the mitochondrial activation of SOD2 by specifically facilitating insertion of the essential manganese cofactor. Has the ability to activate iron regulon in an iron-dependent manner. Responds to calorie restriction (CR) strength. From Saccharomyces cerevisiae (strain ATCC 204508 / S288c) (Baker's yeast).
   4823..4856    -  protein_bind   lox66: Right element (RE) mutant of loxP (Araki et al., 2010). Cre-mediated recombination occurs in the 8-bp core sequence (GCATACAT). Cre recombinase
   4902..6258    +  gene           kanMX: yeast selectable marker conferring kanamycin resistance (Wach et al., 1994)
   6306..6339    -  protein_bind   lox71: Left element (LE) mutant of loxP (Araki et al., 2010). Cre-mediated recombination occurs in the 8-bp core sequence (GCATACAT). Cre recombinase
   6371..6394    -  misc_feature   MCS (fragment): pBluescript multiple cloning site
   6407..6425    -  promoter       T3 promoter: promoter for bacteriophage T3 RNA polymerase
   6468..6490    -  protein_bind   lac operator (fragment): The lac repressor binds to the lac operator to inhibit transcription in E. coli. This inhibition can be relieved by adding lactose or isopropyl-β-D-thiogalactopyranoside (IPTG). lac repressor encoded by lacI
   6494..6524    -  promoter       lac promoter: promoter for the E. coli lac operon
   6539..6560    -  protein_bind   CAP binding site: CAP binding activates transcription in the presence of cAMP. E. coli catabolite activator protein
   6573..6665    -  CDS            lacI (fragment): lac repressor; lacI; The lac repressor binds to the lac operator to inhibit transcription in E. coli. This inhibition can be relieved by adding lactose or isopropyl-β-D-thiogalactopyranoside (IPTG).
   6848..7436    -  rep_origin     ori: high-copy-number ColE1/pMB1/pBR322/pUC origin of replication
   7607..8467    -  CDS            AmpR: β-lactamase; bla; confers resistance to ampicillin, carbenicillin, and related antibiotics
   8468..8572    -  promoter       AmpR promoter: bla
   8609..9112    +  misc_feature   CEN/ARS: S. cerevisiae CEN6 centromere fused to an autonomously replicating sequence
   9180..9215    +  CDS            rop (fragment): Rop protein, which maintains plasmids at low copy number; rop
   9317..9366    +  misc_feature   bom (fragment): basis of mobility region from pBR322
   9504..9651    +  promoter       TRP1 promoter: S. cerevisiae TRP1
   9652..10326   +  CDS            TRP1: phosphoribosylanthranilate isomerase, required for tryptophan biosynthesis; S. cerevisiae TRP1; yeast auxotrophic marker
  10377..10428   +  misc_feature   bom (fragment): basis of mobility region from pBR322
  10456..10884   -  rep_origin     f1 ori (sequence partly withheld): f1 bacteriophage origin of replication; arrow indicates direction of (+) strand synthesis
  10888..11043   -  CDS            lacZα (fragment): LacZα fragment of β-galactosidase; lacZ fragment
