[The description below was written by a language model from this plasmid's Addgene catalogue record and pLannotate feature annotations shown in this document.]
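Description:
pCSN069 is a single-copy yeast–E. coli shuttle plasmid built on the pRS414 backbone for CRISPR-based gene repression in Saccharomyces cerevisiae. In yeast it is maintained at low copy by a CEN6/ARS element and can be selected either through the TRP1 auxotrophic marker, which has its own promoter, or through a kanMX cassette. The kanMX cassette is flanked by the mutant lox66 and lox71 sites, which would permit Cre-mediated excision of the marker. In bacteria the plasmid replicates from a high-copy ColE1/pUC-type origin and is selected with ampicillin via AmpR. Remnants of the pBluescript-derived cloning region are also present: T7 and T3 promoters, lac promoter/operator, a lacZα fragment and an f1 origin.

The payload is a roughly 3.8 kb synthetic open reading frame, codon optimized for S. cerevisiae, encoding Cas12a (Cpf1) from Lachnospiraceae bacterium ND2006. It carries the E925A mutation, which abolishes DNase activity, and is fused at its C terminus to a fragment of the mouse transcriptional repressor Mxi1. Expression is driven by the constitutive S. cerevisiae TEF1 promoter. The automated annotation labels only the promoter and the Mxi1 portion, so the dCas12a coding region appears as an unannotated gap between them. A short MTM1 gene fragment lies downstream of the fusion and may be part of the terminator region, but the record does not name the terminator.

When supplied with crRNAs, which this plasmid does not appear to encode, the fusion protein binds target DNA without cutting and recruits repressive activity. This supports multiplexed transcriptional downregulation (CRISPRi) in yeast. The depositor and sequencing-derived records differ by one nucleotide in length and in their start coordinate, but show the same feature set.
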