Addgene plasmid #166728: pCSN069
Purpose: Single copy yeast plasmid expressing DNase-dead dLbCas12a E925A fused to Mxi1, codon optimized for Saccharomyces cerevisiae
Depositing lab: Rene Verwaal. Depositing organization: DSM. Publication: Efficient multiplexed gene regulation in Saccharomyces cerevisiae using dCas12a. Ciurkot K, Gorochowski TE, Roubos JA, Verwaal R. Nucleic Acids Res. 2021 Jul 1. pii: 6312738. doi: 10.1093/nar/gkab529. PubMed 34197613.
Backbone
  Vector backbone: pRS414
  Backbone size w/o insert (bp): 7206
  Total vector size (bp): 11049
  Vector type: Yeast Expression, CRISPR
  Selectable markers: TRP1 ; KanMX
Growth in bacteria
  Bacterial resistance: Ampicillin, 100 μg/mL
  Growth temperature: 37°C
  Growth strain: NEB Stable
  Copy number: Unknown
Gene/Insert
  Gene/Insert name: dCas12a-Mxi1 (alt name: dCpf1-Mxi1)
  Species: Synthetic; Lachnospiraceae bacterium ND2006
  Insert size (bp): 3843
  Mutation: E925A
  Promoter: S. cerevisiae TEF1
  Tag / fusion protein: Mxi1 (C terminal on insert)
  Cloning method: Gibson Cloning
  Sequencing primers: 5′ ATGTCTAAGTTGGAAAAATTCACCA; 3′ TTATCTTGGAGATGGCATGGATG
Terms and licenses: Academic/Nonprofit Terms; Industry Terms: Not Available to Industry
How to cite: pCSN069 was a gift from Rene Verwaal (Addgene plasmid # 166728 ; http://n2t.net/addgene:166728 ; RRID:Addgene_166728)
